>Addgene plasmid #195751 | pB2AR-miRFP718nano | addgene full sequence | sequence record 384913 | Addgene NGS Result
ATAAGGGATTTTGCCGATTTCGGCCTATTGGTTAAAAAATGAGCTGATTTAACAAAAATTTAACGCGAAT
TAATTCTGTGGAATGTGTGTCAGTTAGGGTGTGGAAAGTCCCCAGGCTCCCCAGCAGGCAGAAGTATGCA
AAGCATGCATCTCAATTAGTCAGCAACCAGGTGTGGAAAGTCCCCAGGCTCCCCAGCAGGCAGAAGTATG
CAAAGCATGCATCTCAATTAGTCAGCAACCATAGTCCCGCCCCTAACTCCGCCCATCCCGCCCCTAACTC
CGCCCAGTTCCGCCCATTCTCCGCCCCATGGCTGACTAATTTTTTTTATTTATGCAGAGGCCGAGGCCGC
CTCTGCCTCTGAGCTATTCCAGAAGTAGTGAGGAGGCTTTTTTGGAGGCCTAGGCTTTTGCAAAAAGCTC
CCGGGAGCTTGTATATCCATTTTCGGATCTGATCAAGAGACAGGATGAGGATCGTTTCGCATGATTGAAC
AAGATGGATTGCACGCAGGTTCTCCGGCCGCTTGGGTGGAGAGGCTATTCGGCTATGACTGGGCACAACA
GACAATCGGCTGCTCTGATGCCGCCGTGTTCCGGCTGTCAGCGCAGGGGCGCCCGGTTCTTTTTGTCAAG
ACCGACCTGTCCGGTGCCCTGAATGAACTGCAGGACGAGGCAGCGCGGCTATCGTGGCTGGCCACGACGG
GCGTTCCTTGCGCAGCTGTGCTCGACGTTGTCACTGAAGCGGGAAGGGACTGGCTGCTATTGGGCGAAGT
GCCGGGGCAGGATCTCCTGTCATCTCACCTTGCTCCTGCCGAGAAAGTATCCATCATGGCTGATGCAATG
CGGCGGCTGCATACGCTTGATCCGGCTACCTGCCCATTCGACCACCAAGCGAAACATCGCATCGAGCGAG
CACGTACTCGGATGGAAGCCGGTCTTGTCGATCAGGATGATCTGGACGAAGAGCATCAGGGGCTCGCGCC
AGCCGAACTGTTCGCCAGGCTCAAGGCGCGCATGCCCGACGGCGAGGATCTCGTCGTGACCCATGGCGAT
GCCTGCTTGCCGAATATCATGGTGGAAAATGGCCGCTTTTCTGGATTCATCGACTGTGGCCGGCTGGGTG
TGGCGGACCGCTATCAGGACATAGCGTTGGCTACCCGTGATATTGCTGAAGAGCTTGGCGGCGAATGGGC
TGACCGCTTCCTCGTGCTTTACGGTATCGCCGCTCCCGATTCGCAGCGCATCGCCTTCTATCGCCTTCTT
GACGAGTTCTTCTGAGCGGGACTCTGGGGTTCGAAATGACCGACCAAGCGACGCCCAACCTGCCATCACG
AGATTTCGATTCCACCGCCGCCTTCTATGAAAGGTTGGGCTTCGGAATCGTTTTCCGGGACGCCGGCTGG
ATGATCCTCCAGCGCGGGGATCTCATGCTGGAGTTCTTCGCCCACCCCAACTTGTTTATTGCAGCTTATA
ATGGTTACAAATAAAGCAATAGCATCACAAATTTCACAAATAAAGCATTTTTTTCACTGCATTCTAGTTG
TGGTTTGTCCAAACTCATCAATGTATCTTATCATGTCTGTATACCGTCGACCTCTAGCTAGAGCTTGGCG
TAATCATGGTCATAGCTGTTTCCTGTGTGAAATTGTTATCCGCTCACAATTCCACACAACATACGAGCCG
GAAGCATAAAGTGTAAAGCCTGGGGTGCCTAATGAGTGAGCTAACTCACATTAATTGCGTTGCGCTCACT
GCCCGCTTTCCAGTCGGGAAACCTGTCGTGCCAGCTGCATTAATGAATCGGCCAACGCGCGGGGAGAGGC
GGTTTGCGTATTGGGCGCTCTTCCGCTTCCTCGCTCACTGACTCGCTGCGCTCGGTCGTTCGGCTGCGGC
GAGCGGTATCAGCTCACTCAAAGGCGGTAATACGGTTATCCACAGAATCAGGGGATAACGCAGGAAAGAA
CATGTGAGCAAAAGGCCAGCAAAAGGCCAGGAACCGTAAAAAGGCCGCGTTGCTGGCGTTTTTCCATAGG
CTCCGCCCCCCTGACGAGCATCACAAAAATCGACGCTCAAGTCAGAGGTGGCGAAACCCGACAGGACTAT
AAAGATACCAGGCGTTTCCCCCTGGAAGCTCCCTCGTGCGCTCTCCTGTTCCGACCCTGCCGCTTACCGG
ATACCTGTCCGCCTTTCTCCCTTCGGGAAGCGTGGCGCTTTCTCATAGCTCACGCTGTAGGTATCTCAGT
TCGGTGTAGGTCGTTCGCTCCAAGCTGGGCTGTGTGCACGAACCCCCCGTTCAGCCCGACCGCTGCGCCT
TATCCGGTAACTATCGTCTTGAGTCCAACCCGGTAAGACACGACTTATCGCCACTGGCAGCAGCCACTGG
TAACAGGATTAGCAGAGCGAGGTATGTAGGCGGTGCTACAGAGTTCTTGAAGTGGTGGCCTAACTACGGC
TACACTAGAAGAACAGTATTTGGTATCTGCGCTCTGCTGAAGCCAGTTACCTTCGGAAAAAGAGTTGGTA
GCTCTTGATCCGGCAAACAAACCACCGCTGGTAGCGGTGGTTTTTTTGTTTGCAAGCAGCAGATTACGCG
CAGAAAAAAAGGATCTCAAGAAGATCCTTTGATCTTTTCTACGGGGTCTGACGCTCAGTGGAACGAAAAC
TCACGTTAAGGGATTTTGGTCATGAGATTATCAAAAAGGATCTTCACCTAGATCCTTTTAAATTAAAAAT
GAAGTTTTAAATCAATCTAAAGTATATATGAGTAAACTTGGTCTGACAGTTACCAATGCTTAATCAGTGA
GGCACCTATCTCAGCGATCTGTCTATTTCGTTCATCCATAGTTGCCTGACTCCCCGTCGTGTAGATAACT
ACGATACGGGAGGGCTTACCATCTGGCCCCAGTGCTGCAATGATACCGCGAGACCCACGCTCACCGGCTC
CAGATTTATCAGCAATAAACCAGCCAGCCGGAAGGGCCGAGCGCAGAAGTGGTCCTGCAACTTTATCCGC
CTCCATCCAGTCTATTAATTGTTGCCGGGAAGCTAGAGTAAGTAGTTCGCCAGTTAATAGTTTGCGCAAC
GTTGTTGCCATTGCTACAGGCATCGTGGTGTCACGCTCGTCGTTTGGTATGGCTTCATTCAGCTCCGGTT
CCCAACGATCAAGGCGAGTTACATGATCCCCCATGTTGTGCAAAAAAGCGGTTAGCTCCTTCGGTCCTCC
GATCGTTGTCAGAAGTAAGTTGGCCGCAGTGTTATCACTCATGGTTATGGCAGCACTGCATAATTCTCTT
ACTGTCATGCCATCCGTAAGATGCTTTTCTGTGACTGGTGAGTACTCAACCAAGTCATTCTGAGAATAGT
GTATGCGGCGACCGAGTTGCTCTTGCCCGGCGTCAATACGGGATAATACCGCGCCACATAGCAGAACTTT
AAAAGTGCTCATCATTGGAAAACGTTCTTCGGGGCGAAAACTCTCAAGGATCTTACCGCTGTTGAGATCC
AGTTCGATGTAACCCACTCGTGCACCCAACTGATCTTCAGCATCTTTTACTTTCACCAGCGTTTCTGGGT
GAGCAAAAACAGGAAGGCAAAATGCCGCAAAAAAGGGAATAAGGGCGACACGGAAATGTTGAATACTCAT
ACTCTTCCTTTTTCAATATTATTGAAGCATTTATCAGGGTTATTGTCTCATGAGCGGATACATATTTGAA
TGTATTTAGAAAAATAAACAAATAGGGGTTCCGCGCACATTTCCCCGAAAAGTGCCACCTGACGTCGACG
GATCGGGAGATCTCCCGATCCCCTATGGTGCACTCTCAGTACAATCTGCTCTGATGCCGCATAGTTAAGC
CAGTATCTGCTCCCTGCTTGTGTGTTGGAGGTCGCTGAGTAGTGCGCGAGCAAAATTTAAGCTACAACAA
GGCAAGGCTTGACCGACAATTGCATGAAGAATCTGCTTAGGGTTAGGCGTTTTGCGCTGCTTCGCGATGT
ACGGGCCAGATATACGCGTTGACATTGATTATTGACTAGTTATTAATAGTAATCAATTACGGGGTCATTA
GTTCATAGCCCATATATGGAGTTCCGCGTTACATAACTTACGGTAAATGGCCCGCCTGGCTGACCGCCCA
ACGACCCCCGCCCATTGACGTCAATAATGACGTATGTTCCCATAGTAACGCCAATAGGGACTTTCCATTG
ACGTCAATGGGTGGAGTATTTACGGTAAACTGCCCACTTGGCAGTACATCAAGTGTATCATATGCCAAGT
ACGCCCCCTATTGACGTCAATGACGGTAAATGGCCCGCCTGGCATTATGCCCAGTACATGACCTTATGGG
ACTTTCCTACTTGGCAGTACATCTACGTATTAGTCATCGCTATTACCATGGTGATGCGGTTTTGGCAGTA
CATCAATGGGCGTGGATAGCGGTTTGACTCACGGGGATTTCCAAGTCTCCACCCCATTGACGTCAATGGG
AGTTTGTTTTGGCACCAAAATCAACGGGACTTTCCAAAATGTCGTAACAACTCCGCCCCATTGACGCAAA
TGGGCGGTAGGCGTGTACGGTGGGAGGTCTATATAAGCAGAGCTCTCTGGCTAACTAGAGAACCCACTGC
TTACTGGCTTATCGAAATTAATACGACTCACTATAGGGAGACCCAAGCTGGCTAGCATGGGGCAACCCGG
GAACGGCAGCGCCTTCTTGCTGGCACCCAATAGAAGCCATGCGCCGGACCACGACGTCACGCAGCAAAGG
GACGAGGTGTGGGTGGTGGGCATGGGCATCGTCATGTCTCTCATCGTCCTGGCCATCGTGTTTGGCAATG
TGCTGGTCATCACAGCCATTGCCAAGTTCGAGCGTCTGCAGACGGTCACCAACTACTTCATCACTTCACT
GGCCTGTGCTGATCTGGTCATGGGCCTGGCAGTGGTGCCCTTTGGGGCCGCCCATATTCTTATGAAAATG
TGGACTTTTGGCAACTTCTGGTGCGAGTTTTGGACTTCCATTGATGTGCTGTGCGTCACGGCCAGCATTG
AGACCCTGTGCGTGATCGCAGTGGATCGCTACTTTGCCATTACTTCACCTTTCAAGTACCAGAGCCTGCT
GACCAAGAATAAGGCCCGGGTGATCATTCTGATGGTGTGGATTGTGTCAGGCCTTACCTCCTTCTTGCCC
ATTCAGATGCACTGGTACCGGGCCACCCACCAGGAAGCCATCAACTGCTATGCCAATGAGACCTGCTGTG
ACTTCTTCACGAACCAAGCCTATGCCATTGCCTCTTCCATCGTGTCCTTCTACGTTCCCCTGGTGATCAT
GGTCTTCGTCTACTCCAGGGTCTTTCAGGAGGCCAAAAGGCAGCTCCAGAAGATTGACAAATCTGAGGGC
CGCTTCCATGTCCAGAACCTTAGCCAGGTGGAGGGATCCGGTGGGGGAGGCAGCATGGCAAACCTGGACA
AGATGCTGAACACCATCGTGACCGAGGTGCGCCAGTTCCTGCAAGTGGACAGACTCTGCGTGTTCAAGTT
CGAGGAAGATTACTCCGGCAACATCATCTACGAAGCCGTGGACGACGGATGGTTGAGCATCCTGAAGACC
CACGTGCGGGACTGCTACTTCATGGAAACCAGAGGCGAGGAATACCTGCACGGCAGATACCAGGCCATCG
CCGACATCCACCAGGCCAATCTGGCGGAGAGCTATAGAGACTTCCTGACCCAGTACCAGGTGCGGGCCAT
TGTGGCTGTCCCCATCCTGAAGGGCAAGAAGCTGTGGGGCTTGTTCAGCGCCCACCAACTGGCCGCCCCT
CGGAGCTGGCAGGCCTGGGAAATCGAGTTCCTGAAACAGCAAGCCGTGGTGATGGGCATCGCCATCCAGC
AGAGCGGAGGTGGCGGGAGCACCGGTCAGGATGGGCGGACGGGGCATGGACTCCGCAGATCTTCCAAGTT
CTGCTTGAAGGAGCACAAAGCCCTCAAGACGTTAGGCATCATCATGGGCACTTTCACCCTCTGCTGGCTG
CCCTTCTTCATCGTTAACATTGTGCATGTGATCCAGGATAACCTCATCCGTAAGGAAGTTTACATCCTCC
TAAATTGGATAGGCTATGTCAATTCTGGTTTCAATCCCCTTATCTACTGCCGGAGCCCAGATTTCAGGAT
TGCCTTCCAGGAGCTTCTGTGCCTGCGCAGGTCTTCTTTGAAGGCCTATGGGAATGGCTACTCCAGCAAC
GGCAACACAGGGGAGCAGAGTGGATATCACGTGGAACAGGAGAAAGAAAATAAACTGCTGTGTGAAGACC
TCCCAGGCACGGAAGACTTTGTGGGCCATCAAGGTACTGTGCCTAGCGATAACATTGATTCACAAGGGAG
GAATTGTAGTACAAATGACTCACTGCTGTAAGCGGCCGCTCGAGTCTAGAGGGCCCGTTTAAACCCGCTG
ATCAGCCTCGACTGTGCCTTCTAGTTGCCAGCCATCTGTTGTTTGCCCCTCCCCCGTGCCTTCCTTGACC
CTGGAAGGTGCCACTCCCACTGTCCTTTCCTAATAAAATGAGGAAATTGCATCGCATTGTCTGAGTAGGT
GTCATTCTATTCTGGGGGGTGGGGTGGGGCAGGACAGCAAGGGGGAGGATTGGGAAGACAATAGCAGGCA
TGCTGGGGATGCGGTGGGCTCTATGGCTTCTGAGGCGGAAAGAACCAGCTGGGGCTCTAGGGGGTATCCC
C
[124 nt withheld, positions 6722-6845]
C
[91 nt withheld, positions 6847-6937]
A
[49 nt withheld, positions 6939-6987]
CCTTTGACGTTGGAGTCCACGTTCTTT
[37 nt withheld, positions 7015-7051]
ACCCTATCTCGGTCTATTCTTTTGATTT
Features (pLannotate 1.2.2; 20 found; start..end, strand, type, name):
     85..414     +  promoter       SV40 promoter: SV40 enhancer and early promoter
    481..1272    +  CDS            neo: KKA2_KLEPN - Also known as kan, nptII. Experimental evidence at protein level: Swiss-Prot protein existence level 1. Resistance to kanamycin, neomycin, paromomycin, ribostamycin, butirosin and gentamicin B. From Klebsiella pneumoniae.
   1296..1454    +  CDS            ble (fragment): BLE_KLEPN - Experimental evidence at protein level: Swiss-Prot protein existence level 1. Binding protein with a strong affinity to the bleomycin family of antibiotics. Binds to CL990; an antimitotic-antibiotic compound. From Klebsiella pneumoniae.
   1449..1570    +  polyA_signal   SV40 poly(A) signal: SV40 polyadenylation signal
   1643..1659    -  protein_bind   lac operator: The lac repressor binds to the lac operator to inhibit transcription in E. coli. This inhibition can be relieved by adding lactose or isopropyl-β-D-thiogalactopyranoside (IPTG). lac repressor encoded by lacI
   1667..1697    -  promoter       lac promoter: promoter for the E. coli lac operon
   1712..1733    -  protein_bind   CAP binding site: CAP binding activates transcription in the presence of cAMP. E. coli catabolite activator protein
   1746..1838    -  CDS            lacI (fragment): lac repressor; lacI; The lac repressor binds to the lac operator to inhibit transcription in E. coli. This inhibition can be relieved by adding lactose or isopropyl-β-D-thiogalactopyranoside (IPTG).
   2021..2609    -  rep_origin     ori: high-copy-number ColE1/pMB1/pBR322/pUC origin of replication
   2780..3640    -  CDS            AmpR: β-lactamase; bla; confers resistance to ampicillin, carbenicillin, and related antibiotics
   3641..3745    -  promoter       AmpR promoter: bla
   3804..3856    -  misc_feature   bom (fragment): basis of mobility region from pBR322
   4011..4390    +  enhancer       CMV enhancer: human cytomegalovirus immediate early enhancer
   4391..4594    +  promoter       CMV promoter: human cytomegalovirus (CMV) immediate early promoter
   4590..4623    +  LTR            5' LTR (truncated) (fragment): truncated 5' long terminal repeat (LTR) from HIV-1
   4639..4657    +  promoter       T7 promoter: promoter for bacteriophage T7 RNA polymerase
   4677..6398    +  CDS            ADRB2: ADRB2_HUMAN - Also known as ADRB2R, B2AR. Experimental evidence at protein level: Swiss-Prot protein existence level 1. Beta-adrenergic receptors mediate the catecholamine-induced activation of adenylate cyclase through the action of G proteins. The beta-2-adrenergic receptor binds epinephrine with an approximately 30- fold greater affinity than it does norepinephrine. From Homo sapiens (Human).
   6452..6676    +  polyA_signal   bGH poly(A) signal: bovine growth hormone polyadenylation signal
   6680..6701    +  promoter       SV40 promoter (fragment): SV40 enhancer and early promoter
   6722..71      +  rep_origin     f1 ori (across the origin) (sequence partly withheld): f1 bacteriophage origin of replication; arrow indicates direction of (+) strand synthesis
