[The description below was written by a language model from this plasmid's Addgene catalogue record and pLannotate feature annotations shown in this document.]
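Description:
pB2AR-miRFP718nano is a mammalian expression plasmid built on the pcDNA3.1 backbone and sequenced at 7,079 nt. It carries the human beta-2-adrenergic receptor (ADRB2) with the small synthetic near-infrared fluorescent protein miRFP718nano inserted internally rather than fused to either terminus. The 1,722 bp open reading frame is annotated as a single ADRB2 coding sequence. The annotation does not resolve the fluorescent protein separately, so the record does not show where it sits within the receptor. Expression is driven by the human cytomegalovirus immediate-early enhancer and promoter and terminated by the bovine growth hormone polyadenylation signal. A T7 promoter immediately upstream of the insert would allow in vitro transcription. The short match to an HIV-1 5' LTR at the end of the CMV promoter is a 34-nt fragment and is probably an annotation artefact, not a functional viral element.

In E. coli the plasmid replicates from a high-copy ColE1/pUC-type origin and is selected with ampicillin through the bla gene. An f1 origin is also present, which allows single-stranded DNA production. For mammalian cells, an SV40 early promoter drives a neomycin phosphotransferase cassette ending in an SV40 poly(A) signal, which permits G418 selection of stable transfectants. The remaining annotated pieces (ble, lacI and bom fragments, and the lac promoter and operator) are backbone remnants with no evident role in the design.

The construct lets a G-protein-coupled receptor be visualised in live mammalian cells using a compact near-infrared tag. It comes from work on a rationally designed, red-shifted small fluorescent protein for deep-tissue and short-wave infrared imaging, where it presumably illustrates that the protein tolerates internal insertion into a host protein.
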