Addgene plasmid #195751: pB2AR-miRFP718nano
Purpose: Beta-2-adrenergic receptor internally tagged with miRFP718nano
Depositing lab: Vladislav Verkhusha. Depositing organization: University of Helsinki. Publication: Deep-tissue SWIR imaging using rationally designed small red-shifted near-infrared fluorescent protein. Oliinyk OS, Ma C, Pletnev S, Baloban M, Toboada C, Sheng H, Yao J, Verkhusha VV. Nat Methods. 2022 Dec 1. doi: 10.1038/s41592-022-01683-0. PubMed 36456785.
Backbone
  Vector backbone: pcDNA3.1
  Backbone manufacturer: Invitrogen
  Vector type: Mammalian Expression
Growth in bacteria
  Bacterial resistance: Ampicillin, 100 μg/mL
  Growth temperature: 37°C
  Growth strain: DH5alpha
  Copy number: High Copy
Gene/Insert
  Gene/Insert name: B2AR-miRFP718nano
  Species: H. sapiens (human), Synthetic
  Insert size (bp): 1722
  Promoter: CMV
  Cloning method: Unknown
  Sequencing primers: 5′ CMV Forward; 3′ BGH Reverse
Terms and licenses: Academic/Nonprofit Terms; Industry Terms: Not Available to Industry
How to cite: pB2AR-miRFP718nano was a gift from Vladislav Verkhusha (Addgene plasmid # 195751 ; http://n2t.net/addgene:195751 ; RRID:Addgene_195751)
