>Addgene plasmid #195751 | pB2AR-miRFP718nano | depositor partial sequence | sequence record 385233 | Author Sequence
GACCCAAGCTGGCTAGCATGGGGCAACCCGGGAACGGCAGCGCCTTCTTGCTGGCACCCAATAGAAGCCA
TGCGCCGGACCACGACGTCACGCAGCAAAGGGACGAGGTGTGGGTGGTGGGCATGGGCATCGTCATGTCT
CTCATCGTCCTGGCCATCGTGTTTGGCAATGTGCTGGTCATCACAGCCATTGCCAAGTTCGAGCGTCTGC
AGACGGTCACCAACTACTTCATCACTTCACTGGCCTGTGCTGATCTGGTCATGGGCCTGGCAGTGGTGCC
CTTTGGGGCCGCCCATATTCTTATGAAAATGTGGACTTTTGGCAACTTCTGGTGCGAGTTTTGGACTTCC
ATTGATGTGCTGTGCGTCACGGCCAGCATTGAGACCCTGTGCGTGATCGCAGTGGATCGCTACTTTGCCA
TTACTTCACCTTTCAAGTACCAGAGCCTGCTGACCAAGAATAAGGCCCGGGTGATCATTCTGATGGTGTG
GATTGTGTCAGGCCTTACCTCCTTCTTGCCCATTCAGATGCACTGGTACCGGGCCACCCACCAGGAAGCC
ATCAACTGCTATGCCAATGAGACCTGCTGTGACTTCTTCACGAACCAAGCCTATGCCATTGCCTCTTCCA
TCGTGTCCTTCTACGTTCCCCTGGTGATCATGGTCTTCGTCTACTCCAGGGTCTTTCAGGAGGCCAAAAG
GCAGCTCCAGAAGATTGACAAATCTGAGGGCCGCTTCCATGTCCAGAACCTTAGCCAGGTGGAGGGATCC
GGTGGGGGAGGCAGCATGGCAAACCTGGACAAGATGCTGAACACCATCGTGACCGAGGTGCGCCAGTTCC
TGCAAGTGGACAGACTCTGCGTGTTCAAGTTCGAGGAAGATTACTCCGGCAACATCATCTACGAAGCCGT
GGACGACGGATGGTTGAGCATCCTGAAGACCCACGTGCGGGACTGCTACTTCATGGAAACCAGAGGCGAG
GAATACCTGCACGGCAGATACCAGGCCATCGCCGACATCCACCAGGCCAATCTGGCGGAGAGCTATAGAG
ACTTCCTGACCCAGTACCAGGTGCGGGCCATTGTGGCTGTCCCCATCCTGAAGGGCAAGAAGCTGTGGGG
CTTGTTCAGCGCCCACCAACTGGCCGCCCCTCGGAGCTGGCAGGCCTGGGAAATCGAGTTCCTGAAACAG
CAAGCCGTGGTGATGGGCATCGCCATCCAGCAGAGCGGAGGTGGCGGGAGCACCGGTCAGGATGGGCGGA
CGGGGCATGGACTCCGCAGATCTTCCAAGTTCTGCTTGAAGGAGCACAAAGCCCTCAAGACGTTAGGCAT
CATCATGGGCACTTTCACCCTCTGCTGGCTGCCCTTCTTCATCGTTAACATTGTGCATGTGATCCAGGAT
AACCTCATCCGTAAGGAAGTTTACATCCTCCTAAATTGGATAGGCTATGTCAATTCTGGTTTCAATCCCC
TTATCTACTGCCGGAGCCCAGATTTCAGGATTGCCTTCCAGGAGCTTCTGTGCCTGCGCAGGTCTTCTTT
GAAGGCCTATGGGAATGGCTACTCCAGCAACGGCAACACAGGGGAGCAGAGTGGATATCACGTGGAACAG
GAGAAAGAAAATAAACTGCTGTGTGAAGACCTCCCAGGCACGGAAGACTTTGTGGGCCATCAAGGTACTG
TGCCTAGCGATAACATTGATTCACAAGGGAGGAATTGTAGTACAAATGACTCACTGCTGTAAGCGGCCGC
TCGAGTCTAGAGGGCCCGTTTAAACCCGCTGATCAGCCTCGACTGTGCCTTCTA
